Addgene plasmid #230524: AiP1284 - pAAV-AiE2069m-minBG-SYFP2-WPRE3-BGHpA
Purpose: AiE2069m is an enhancer sequence, designed to drive AAV-mediated transgene expression in specific populations of brain cells
Depositing lab: Allen Institute for Brain Science & Bosiljka Tasic. Depositing organization: Allen Institute. Publication: A suite of enhancer AAVs and transgenic mouse lines for genetic access to cortical cell types. Ben-Simon Y, Hooper M, Narayan S, Daigle TL, Dwivedi D, Way SW, Oster A, Stafford DA, Mich JK, Taormina MJ, Martinez RA, Opitz-Araya X, Roth JR, Alexander JR, Allen S, Amster A, Arbuckle J, Ayala A, Baker PM, Bakken TE, Barcelli T, Barta S, Bendrick J, Bertagnolli D, Bielstein C, Bishwakarma P, Bowlus J, Boyer G, Brouner K, Casian B, Casper T, Chakka AB, Chakrabarty R, Chance RK, Chavan S, Clark M, Colbert K, Collman F, Daniel S, Departee M, DiValentin P, Donadio N, Dotson N, Egdorf T, Fliss T, Gabitto M, Garcia J, Gary A, Gasperini M, Gloe J, Goldy J, Gore BB, Graybuck L, Greisman N, Haeseleer F, Halterman C, Haradon Z, Hastings SD, Helback O, Ho W, Hockemeyer D, Huang C, Huff S, Hunker A, Johansen N, Jones D, Juneau Z, Kalmbach B, Kannan M, Khem S, Kussick E, Kutsal R, Larsen R, Lee C, Lee AY, Leibly M, Lenz GH, Li S, Liang E, Lusk N, Madigan Z, Malloy J, Malone J, McCue R, Melchor J, Mollenkopf T, Moosman S, Morin E, Newman D, Ng L, Ngo K, Omstead V, Otto S, Oyama A, Pena N, Pham T, Phillips E, Pom CA, Potekhina L, Ransford S, Ray PL, Rette D, Reynoldson C, Rimorin C, Rocha D, Ruiz A, Sanchez REA, Sawyer L, Sedeno-Cortes A, Sevigny JP, Shapovalova N, Shepard N, Shulga L, Sigler AR, Siverts L, Soliman S, Somasundaram S, Staats B, Stewart K, Szelenyi E, Tieu M, Trader C, Tran A, van Velthoven CTJ, Walker M, Wang Y, Weed N, Wirthlin M, Wood T, Wynalda B, Yao Z, Zhou T, Ariza J, Dee N, Reding M, Ronellenfitch K, Mufti S, Sunkin SM, Smith KA, Esposito L, Waters J, Thyagarajan B, Yao S, Lein ES, Zeng H, Levi BP, Ngai J, Ting JT, Tasic B. Cell. 2025 May 16:S0092-8674(25)00513-6. doi: 10.1016/j.cell.2025.05.002. PubMed 40403729.
Backbone
  Vector backbone: pAAV2
  Vector type: AAV
Growth in bacteria
  Bacterial resistance: Ampicillin, 100 μg/mL
  Growth temperature: 37°C
  Growth strain: NEB Stable
  Copy number: High Copy
Gene/Insert
  Gene/Insert name: SYFP2
  Species: Synthetic
  Promoter: minBG
  Cloning method: Restriction Enzyme; 5′ cloning site MluI (unknown if destroyed); 3′ cloning site SacI (unknown if destroyed)
Terms and licenses: Academic/Nonprofit Terms; Industry Terms: Not Available to Industry
How to cite: AiP1284 - pAAV-AiE2069m-minBG-SYFP2-WPRE3-BGHpA was a gift from Allen Institute for Brain Science & Bosiljka Tasic (Addgene plasmid # 230524 ; http://n2t.net/addgene:230524 ; RRID:Addgene_230524)
