[The description below was written by a language model from this plasmid's Addgene catalogue record and pLannotate feature annotations shown in this document.]
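Description:
AiP1284 - pAAV-AiE2069m-minBG-SYFP2-WPRE3-BGHpA is an adeno-associated virus transfer plasmid built on a pAAV2 backbone and intended for packaging an enhancer-driven fluorescent reporter into recombinant AAV. The expression cassette is flanked by AAV2 inverted terminal repeats, which are the cis elements needed for replication and encapsidation of the vector genome. The annotation detects the right-hand ITR in full but only two short fragments of the left-hand one, a common outcome for these structured repeats in sequencing-derived records. The plasmid backbone carries a high-copy ColE1/pUC-type origin, an f1 phage origin, and a β-lactamase gene under its own promoter for ampicillin selection in bacteria. Small remnants of pBR322 bom and rop sequences are also annotated.

Between the ITRs, the enhancer AiE2069m sits upstream of the minimal beta-globin promoter (minBG), which has little activity by itself and depends on the enhancer to confer cell-type-selective transcription. Neither the enhancer nor minBG is annotated as such in the feature table. They presumably occupy the region upstream of the reporter, where a short hit to a conserved noncoding RNA motif is most likely an incidental match. The cassette drives SYFP2, a rapidly maturing monomeric yellow fluorescent protein derived from Aequorea victoria. SYFP2 is followed by WPRE3, a shortened woodchuck hepatitis virus posttranscriptional element (seen as two WPRE fragments) that boosts transcript expression, and by the bovine growth hormone polyadenylation signal. According to the record, the enhancer is designed to direct AAV-mediated transgene expression to specific populations of brain cells, so the construct serves to label and evaluate those populations. The record does not state which cell types are targeted.
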