Features (pLannotate 1.2.2; 15 found; start..end, strand, type, name):
     12..39      +  repeat_region  AAV2 ITR (fragment): inverted terminal repeat of adeno-associated virus serotype 2 inverted
     68..95      +  repeat_region  AAV2 ITR (fragment): inverted terminal repeat of adeno-associated virus serotype 2 inverted
    677..752     -  ncRNA          ZNRD1-AS1 2: Accession: RF02219 - ZNRD1 antisense RNA 1 conserved region 2
   1058..1774    +  CDS            SYFP2: SYFP2 is a basic (constitutively fluorescent) yellow fluorescent protein published in 2006, derived from Aequorea victoria. It is reported to be a very rapidly-maturing monomer with moderate acid sensitivity.
   1814..1971    +  misc_feature   WPRE (fragment): woodchuck hepatitis virus posttranscriptional regulatory element
   1977..2057    +  misc_feature   WPRE (fragment): woodchuck hepatitis virus posttranscriptional regulatory element
   2074..2185    +  polyA_signal   bGH poly(A) signal: bovine growth hormone polyadenylation signal
   2303..2443    +  repeat_region  AAV2 ITR: inverted terminal repeat of adeno-associated virus serotype 2 inverted
   2448..2499    -  misc_feature   bom (fragment): basis of mobility region from pBR322
   2518..2973    +  rep_origin     f1 ori (sequence partly withheld): f1 bacteriophage origin of replication; arrow indicates direction of (+) strand synthesis
   2974..3023    -  misc_feature   bom (fragment): basis of mobility region from pBR322
   3125..3160    -  CDS            rop (fragment): Rop protein, which maintains plasmids at low copy number; rop
   3255..3359    +  promoter       AmpR promoter: bla
   3360..4220    +  CDS            AmpR: β-lactamase; bla; confers resistance to ampicillin, carbenicillin, and related antibiotics
   4391..4979    +  rep_origin     ori: high-copy-number ColE1/pMB1/pBR322/pUC origin of replication
>Addgene plasmid #230524 | AiP1284 - pAAV-AiE2069m-minBG-SYFP2-WPRE3-BGHpA | addgene full sequence | sequence record 461947 | Addgene NGS Result
CCTGCAGGCAGCTGCGCGCTCGCTCGCTCACTGAGGCCGCCCGGGCGTCGGGCGACCTTTGGTCGCCCGG
CCTCAGTGAGCGAGCGAGCGCGCAGAGAGGGAGTGGCCAACTCCATCACTAGGGGTTCCTGCGGCCGCAC
GCGTCAGCAGGGAATAGTCTCAAAATGGATTCAGGGTGAAGGATGATTAACAGTATCAGTCAGTCAAGCC
GAGGGCCAGATGATCAAAGAGGAATAGAATTTCAGTACAAAGCAAGGCAAAGATGCTGTATGTGCTGATA
GAAGCACAGAGGGCCTGGCTGGACAAAGTGCAGAAAGACAATGAGCTGGACAAACGAGAGACTAGAATTA
TCTCAGAAGACAAAAAAGGCTTTGAAACTGAACAATCTGGTCTGGGTGTCCTTAGGCCATCCCTCACCAA
AGAGCCTATTTCTGTCTTCTGTCCATGCCAAATAAATGATTCTGAGTGGTTTGCCTTGAGTCCACAGGAG
AGGTATGCTTTTAGTTCATATATAAGAAATGCTCGTTGTTTTTTGTGCCATGGGAAATGCAAATGTTTCC
CCGATGGAGAAATGGCCCATGTTCTTGGCCAAATCATTGAGATCTCTGACTGGAATGATAAGTGAGCAAA
CATGTGGTGTCTCCCCTACTCCAATCTACCTTTGCTTTATCTTTTAGATTGGCTTGGGCAAAAGAATCCA
GAGACCCTAGGATTTCAGAAGGCCAGCAGTCTCCACTGGAGAAGAAGATCCTGGTAAGTAATCTACAGTG
GAGCTACTTAGAAAAAGGACCAGGGTTTAAAATCCTTCAGCACAGGTGACCCTTTGAGGCATTACTCTGT
TCCACTCTGTTAAGTATTCCAGATGCATCCCCTTTAAAAACGGGTCATCTATTGGGGATGGGCACTATCT
ACTTTGAGAACACCCAGGCTTGCCTGGGAGCATGGAGTGTAAGATGTAGAGCTCGGGCTGGGCATAAAAG
TCAGGGCAGAGCCATCTATTGCTTACATTTGCTTCTGGGATCCAGATCTTTCGAAGCTAGCGCTACCGGT
CGCCACCATGGTGAGCAAGGGCGAGGAGCTGTTCACCGGGGTGGTGCCCATCCTGGTCGAGCTGGACGGC
GACGTAAACGGCCACAAGTTCAGCGTGTCCGGCGAGGGCGAGGGCGATGCCACCTACGGCAAGCTGACCC
TGAAGCTGATCTGCACCACCGGCAAGCTGCCCGTGCCCTGGCCCACCCTCGTGACCACCCTGGGCTACGG
CGTGCAGTGCTTCGCCCGCTACCCCGACCACATGAAGCAGCACGACTTCTTCAAGTCCGCCATGCCCGAA
GGCTACGTCCAGGAGCGCACCATCTTCTTCAAGGACGACGGCAACTACAAGACCCGCGCCGAGGTGAAGT
TCGAGGGCGACACCCTGGTGAACCGCATCGAGCTGAAGGGCATCGACTTCAAGGAGGACGGCAACATCCT
GGGGCACAAGCTGGAGTACAACTACAACAGCCACAACGTCTATATCACCGCCGACAAGCAGAAGAACGGC
ATCAAGGCCAACTTCAAGATCCGCCACAACATCGAGGACGGCGGCGTGCAGCTCGCCGACCACTACCAGC
AGAACACCCCCATCGGCGACGGCCCCGTGCTGCTGCCCGACAACCACTACCTGAGCTACCAGTCCAAGCT
GAGCAAAGACCCCAACGAGAAGCGCGATCACATGGTCCTGCTGGAGTTCGTGACCGCCGCCGGGATCACT
CTCGGCATGGACGAGCTGTACAAGTAAGTCGACGGCGCGCCGCGGCCGCGAATTCGATATCATAATCAAC
CTCTGGATTACAAAATTTGTGAAAGATTGACTGGTATTCTTAACTATGTTGCTCCTTTTACGCTATGTGG
ATACGCTGCTTTAATGCCTTTGTATCATGCTATTGCTTCCCGTATGGCTTTCATTTTCTCCTCCTTGTAT
AAATCCTGGTTAGTTCTTGCCACGGCGGAACTCATCGCCGCCTGCCTTGCCCGCTGCTGGACAGGGGCTC
GGCTGTTGGGCACTGACAATTCCGTGGCTCGAGAGATCTTCGACTGTGCCTTCTAGTTGCCAGCCATCTG
TTGTTTGCCCCTCCCCCGTGCCTTCCTTGACCCTGGAAGGTGCCACTCCCACTGTCCTTTCCTAATAAAA
TGAGGAAATTGCATCGCATTGTCTGAGTAGGTGTCATTCTATTCTGGGGGGTGGGGTGGGGCAGGACAGC
AAGGGGGAGGATTGGGAAGACAATAGCAGGCATGAGATCTCACGTGCGGACCGAGCGGCCGCAGGAACCC
CTAGTGATGGAGTTGGCCACTCCCTCTCTGCGCGCTCGCTCGCTCACTGAGGCCGGGCGACCAAAGGTCG
CCCGACGCCCGGGCTTTGCCCGGGCGGCCTCAGTGAGCGAGCGAGCGCGCAGCTGCCTGCAGGGGCGCCT
GATGCGGTATTTTCTCCTTACGCATCTGTGCGGTATTTCACACCGCATA
[95 nt withheld, positions 2500-2594]
T
[46 nt withheld, positions 2596-2641]
C
[141 nt withheld, positions 2643-2783]
CCTTTGACGTTGGAGTCCACGTTCTTT
[37 nt withheld, positions 2811-2847]
ACTCTATCTCGGGCTATTCTTTTGATTTATAAGGGATTTTGCCGATTTCGGTCTATTGGTTAAAAAATGA
GCTGATTTAACAAAAATTTAACGCGAATTTTAACAAAATATTAACGTTTACAATTTTATGGTGCACTCTC
AGTACAATCTGCTCTGATGCCGCATAGTTAAGCCAGCCCCGACACCCGCCAACACCCGCTGACGCGCCCT
GACGGGCTTGTCTGCTCCCGGCATCCGCTTACAGACAAGCTGTGACCGTCTCCGGGAGCTGCATGTGTCA
GAGGTTTTCACCGTCATCACCGAAACGCGCGAGACGAAAGGGCCTCGTGATACGCCTATTTTTATAGGTT
AATGTCATGATAATAATGGTTTCTTAGACGTCAGGTGGCACTTTTCGGGGAAATGTGCGCGGAACCCCTA
TTTGTTTATTTTTCTAAATACATTCAAATATGTATCCGCTCATGAGACAATAACCCTGATAAATGCTTCA
ATAATATTGAAAAAGGAAGAGTATGAGTATTCAACATTTCCGTGTCGCCCTTATTCCCTTTTTTGCGGCA
TTTTGCCTTCCTGTTTTTGCTCACCCAGAAACGCTGGTGAAAGTAAAAGATGCTGAAGATCAGTTGGGTG
CACGAGTGGGTTACATCGAACTGGATCTCAACAGCGGTAAGATCCTTGAGAGTTTTCGCCCCGAAGAACG
TTTTCCAATGATGAGCACTTTTAAAGTTCTGCTATGTGGCGCGGTATTATCCCGTATTGACGCCGGGCAA
GAGCAACTCGGTCGCCGCATACACTATTCTCAGAATGACTTGGTTGAGTACTCACCAGTCACAGAAAAGC
ATCTTACGGATGGCATGACAGTAAGAGAATTATGCAGTGCTGCCATAACCATGAGTGATAACACTGCGGC
CAACTTACTTCTGACAACGATCGGAGGACCGAAGGAGCTAACCGCTTTTTTGCACAACATGGGGGATCAT
GTAACTCGCCTTGATCGTTGGGAACCGGAGCTGAATGAAGCCATACCAAACGACGAGCGTGACACCACGA
TGCCTGTAGCAATGGCAACAACGTTGCGCAAACTATTAACTGGCGAACTACTTACTCTAGCTTCCCGGCA
ACAATTAATAGACTGGATGGAGGCGGATAAAGTTGCAGGACCACTTCTGCGCTCGGCCCTTCCGGCTGGC
TGGTTTATTGCTGATAAATCTGGAGCCGGTGAGCGTGGGTCTCGCGGTATCATTGCAGCACTGGGGCCAG
ATGGTAAGCCCTCCCGTATCGTAGTTATCTACACGACGGGGAGTCAGGCAACTATGGATGAACGAAATAG
ACAGATCGCTGAGATAGGTGCCTCACTGATTAAGCATTGGTAACTGTCAGACCAAGTTTACTCATATATA
CTTTAGATTGATTTAAAACTTCATTTTTAATTTAAAAGGATCTAGGTGAAGATCCTTTTTGATAATCTCA
TGACCAAAATCCCTTAACGTGAGTTTTCGTTCCACTGAGCGTCAGACCCCGTAGAAAAGATCAAAGGATC
TTCTTGAGATCCTTTTTTTCTGCGCGTAATCTGCTGCTTGCAAACAAAAAAACCACCGCTACCAGCGGTG
GTTTGTTTGCCGGATCAAGAGCTACCAACTCTTTTTCCGAAGGTAACTGGCTTCAGCAGAGCGCAGATAC
CAAATACTGTTCTTCTAGTGTAGCCGTAGTTAGGCCACCACTTCAAGAACTCTGTAGCACCGCCTACATA
CCTCGCTCTGCTAATCCTGTTACCAGTGGCTGCTGCCAGTGGCGATAAGTCGTGTCTTACCGGGTTGGAC
TCAAGACGATAGTTACCGGATAAGGCGCAGCGGTCGGGCTGAACGGGGGGTTCGTGCACACAGCCCAGCT
TGGAGCGAACGACCTACACCGAACTGAGATACCTACAGCGTGAGCTATGAGAAAGCGCCACGCTTCCCGA
AGGGAGAAAGGCGGACAGGTATCCGGTAAGCGGCAGGGTCGGAACAGGAGAGCGCACGAGGGAGCTTCCA
GGGGGAAACGCCTGGTATCTTTATAGTCCTGTCGGGTTTCGCCACCTCTGACTTGAGCGTCGATTTTTGT
GATGCTCGTCAGGGGGGCGGAGCCTATGGAAAAACGCCAGCAACGCGGCCTTTTTACGGTTCCTGGCCTT
TTGCTGGCCTTTTGCTCACATGT
